Addgene plasmid #75922: MAP3K8 gRNA (BRDN0001148662)
Purpose: 3rd generation lentiviral gRNA plasmid targeting human MAP3K8
Depositing lab: John Doench & David Root. Depositing organization: Broad Institute. Publication: Optimized sgRNA design to maximize activity and minimize off-target effects of CRISPR-Cas9. Doench JG, Fusi N, Sullender M, Hegde M, Vaimberg EW, Donovan KF, Smith I, Tothova Z, Wilen C, Orchard R, Virgin HW, Listgarten J, Root DE. Nat Biotechnol. 2016 Jan 18. doi: 10.1038/nbt.3437. PubMed 26780180.
Backbone
  Vector backbone: lentiGuide-Puro
  Backbone manufacturer: Zhang Lab (Addgene plasmid # 52963)
  Vector type: Mammalian Expression, Lentiviral, CRISPR
  Selectable markers: Puromycin
Growth in bacteria
  Bacterial resistance: Ampicillin, 100 μg/mL
  Growth temperature: 37°C
  Growth strain: DH5alpha
  Copy number: High Copy
Gene/Insert
  Gene/Insert name: MAP3K8 (alt names: MAP3K8; NM_001244134.1)
  gRNA/shRNA sequence: TGACACATGGTCATTAGACT
  Species: H. sapiens (human)
  Entrez Gene: MAP3K8 (a.k.a. AURA2, COT, EST, ESTF, MEKK8, TPL2, Tpl-2, c-COT)
  Promoter: hU6
  Cloning method: Unknown
  Sequencing primers: 5′ U6-F; 3′ pS2-R
Terms and licenses: Academic/Nonprofit Terms; Industry Terms: Not Available to Industry
Depositor comments: The gRNA was designed to target the following Genbank reference sequence(s): NM_001244134.1,NM_005204.3. Note that this plasmid does NOT contain Cas9. It should be used in conjunction with lentiCas9-Blast (Addgene #52962) or otherwise with cell lines already expressing Cas9. Browse the full kinome gRNA library at http://www.addgene.org/pooled-library/broadgpp-human-kinome/ or visit http://www.broadinstitute.org/rnai/public/ for detailed protocols and information.
How to cite: MAP3K8 gRNA (BRDN0001148662) was a gift from John Doench & David Root (Addgene plasmid # 75922 ; http://n2t.net/addgene:75922 ; RRID:Addgene_75922)
