[The description below was written by a language model from this plasmid's Addgene catalogue record and pLannotate feature annotations shown in this document.]
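Description:
MAP3K8 gRNA (BRDN0001148662) is a third-generation lentiviral CRISPR guide plasmid built on the lentiGuide-Puro backbone and designed to target human MAP3K8 (also known as TPL2 or COT), a MAP kinase kinase kinase. It is propagated in E. coli through a high-copy ColE1/pUC-type origin with ampicillin selection from the bla gene. The backbone also carries an f1 origin, an SV40 origin and poly(A) signal, and remnants of lac and phage promoter elements that are not relevant to its function.

The lentiviral transfer cassette begins with an RSV promoter fused to a truncated HIV-1 5' LTR, which makes genomic RNA production independent of Tat. This is followed by the Ψ packaging signal with a partial gag sequence, the Rev response element for Rev-dependent nuclear export, and a cPPT/CTS element. It ends in a ΔU3 self-inactivating 3' LTR. Within this unit, a human U6 RNA polymerase III promoter drives the MAP3K8-specific spacer fused to the Streptococcus pyogenes Cas9 guide RNA scaffold. A separate EF-1α core promoter with its intron A expresses puromycin N-acetyltransferase for selection of transduced mammalian cells, and a downstream WPRE enhances transcript expression.

The plasmid does not encode Cas9, so it is intended for use alongside a separate Cas9 vector such as lentiCas9-Blast, or in cells that already express Cas9. The guide was designed against two MAP3K8 reference transcripts and belongs to a human kinome gRNA collection associated with work on optimised sgRNA design. Its typical use is Cas9-mediated disruption of MAP3K8 in human cells.
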