Features (pLannotate 1.2.2; 29 found; start..end, strand, type, name):
     14..80      +  CDS            small t antigen (fragment): SV40 (simian virus 40) small t antigen
    106..317     +  promoter       EF-1α core promoter: core promoter for human elongation factor EF-1α
    318..1256    +  intron         EF-1α intron A: intron upstream of the start codon of human EF-1α
   1278..1877    +  CDS            PuroR (fragment): puromycin N-acetyltransferase; pac from Streptomyces; confers resistance to puromycin
   1893..2481    +  misc_feature   WPRE: woodchuck hepatitis virus posttranscriptional regulatory element
   2532..2551    +  misc_feature   cPPT/CTS (fragment): central polypurine tract and central termination sequence of HIV-1
   2553..2786    +  LTR            3' LTR (ΔU3): self-inactivating 3' long terminal repeat (LTR) from HIV-1
   2864..2985    +  polyA_signal   SV40 poly(A) signal: SV40 polyadenylation signal
   3025..3160    +  rep_origin     SV40 ori: SV40 origin of replication
   3181..3199    -  promoter       T7 promoter: promoter for bacteriophage T7 RNA polymerase
   3207..3362    +  CDS            lacZα (fragment): LacZα fragment of β-galactosidase; lacZ fragment
   3367..3795    +  rep_origin     f1 ori (sequence partly withheld): f1 bacteriophage origin of replication; arrow indicates direction of (+) strand synthesis
   3848..3952    +  promoter       AmpR promoter: bla
   3953..4813    +  CDS            AmpR: β-lactamase; bla; confers resistance to ampicillin, carbenicillin, and related antibiotics
   4984..5572    +  rep_origin     ori: high-copy-number ColE1/pMB1/pBR322/pUC origin of replication
   5755..5847    +  CDS            lacI (fragment): lac repressor; lacI; The lac repressor binds to the lac operator to inhibit transcription in E. coli. This inhibition can be relieved by adding lactose or isopropyl-β-D-thiogalactopyranoside (IPTG).
   5860..5881    +  protein_bind   CAP binding site: CAP binding activates transcription in the presence of cAMP. E. coli catabolite activator protein
   5896..5926    +  promoter       lac promoter: promoter for the E. coli lac operon
   5934..5950    +  protein_bind   lac operator: The lac repressor binds to the lac operator to inhibit transcription in E. coli. This inhibition can be relieved by adding lactose or isopropyl-β-D-thiogalactopyranoside (IPTG). lac repressor encoded by lacI
   5995..6013    +  promoter       T3 promoter: promoter for bacteriophage T3 RNA polymerase
   6041..6267    +  promoter       RSV promoter: Rous sarcoma virus enhancer/promoter
   6268..6448    +  LTR            5' LTR (truncated): truncated 5' long terminal repeat (LTR) from HIV-1
   6495..6620    +  misc_feature   HIV-1 Ψ: packaging signal of human immunodeficiency virus type 1
   6604..6967    +  CDS            HIV-1 gag (fragment): gag protein from human immunodeficiency virus 1; gag
   7113..7346    +  misc_feature   RRE: The Rev response element (RRE) of HIV-1 allows for Rev-dependent mRNA export from the nucleus to the cytoplasm.
   7723..7749    +  CDS            Rev (fragment): human immunodeficiency virus 1 (HIV-1) Rev protein; rev; enhances nuclear export of unspliced and incompletely spliced viral mRNAs
   7753..7993    +  promoter       U6 promoter: RNA polymerase III promoter for human U6 snRNA
   8023..8098    +  misc_RNA       gRNA scaffold: guide RNA scaffold for the Streptococcus pyogenes CRISPR/Cas9 system
   8154..8271    +  misc_feature   cPPT/CTS: central polypurine tract and central termination sequence of HIV-1
>Addgene plasmid #75922 | MAP3K8 gRNA (BRDN0001148662) | addgene full sequence | sequence record 184832 | Addgene Assembled Sequence
CCCGGGTGCAAAGATGGATAAAGTTTTAAACAGAGAGGAATCTTTGCAGCTAATGGACCTTCTAGGTCTT
GAAAGGAGTGGGAATTGGCTCCGGTGCCCGTCAGTGGGCAGAGCGCACATCGCCCACAGTCCCCGAGAAG
TTGGGGGGAGGGGTCGGCAATTGATCCGGTGCCTAGAGAAGGTGGCGCGGGGTAAACTGGGAAAGTGATG
TCGTGTACTGGCTCCGCCTTTTTCCCGAGGGTGGGGGAGAACCGTATATAAGTGCAGTAGTCGCCGTGAA
CGTTCTTTTTCGCAACGGGTTTGCCGCCAGAACACAGGTAAGTGCCGTGTGTGGTTCCCGCGGGCCTGGC
CTCTTTACGGGTTATGGCCCTTGCGTGCCTTGAATTACTTCCACCTGGCTGCAGTACGTGATTCTTGATC
CCGAGCTTCGGGTTGGAAGTGGGTGGGAGAGTTCGAGGCCTTGCGCTTAAGGAGCCCCTTCGCCTCGTGC
TTGAGTTGAGGCCTGGCCTGGGCGCTGGGGCCGCCGCGTGCGAATCTGGTGGCACCTTCGCGCCTGTCTC
GCTGCTTTCGATAAGTCTCTAGCCATTTAAAATTTTTGATGACCTGCTGCGACGCTTTTTTTCTGGCAAG
ATAGTCTTGTAAATGCGGGCCAAGATCTGCACACTGGTATTTCGGTTTTTGGGGCCGCGGGCGGCGACGG
GGCCCGTGCGTCCCAGCGCACATGTTCGGCGAGGCGGGGCCTGCGAGCGCGGCCACCGAGAATCGGACGG
GGGTAGTCTCAAGCTGGCCGGCCTGCTCTGGTGCCTGGCCTCGCGCCGCCGTGTATCGCCCCGCCCTGGG
CGGCAAGGCTGGCCCGGTCGGCACCAGTTGCGTGAGCGGAAAGATGGCCGCTTCCCGGCCCTGCTGCAGG
GAGCTCAAAATGGAGGACGCGGCGCTCGGGAGAGCGGGCGGGTGAGTCACCCACACAAAGGAAAAGGGCC
TTTCCGTCCTCAGCCGTCGCTTCATGTGACTCCACGGAGTACCGGGCGCCGTCCAGGCACCTCGATTAGT
TCTCGAGCTTTTGGAGTACGTCGTCTTTAGGTTGGGGGGAGGGGTTTTATGCGATGGAGTTTCCCCACAC
TGAGTGGGTGGAGACTGAAGTTAGGCCAGCTTGGCACTTGATGTAATTCTCCTTGGAATTTGCCCTTTTT
GAGTTTGGATCTTGGTTCATTCTCAAGCCTCAGACAGTGGTTCAAAGTTTTTTTCTTCCATTTCAGGTGT
CGTGACGTACGGCCACCATGACCGAGTACAAGCCCACGGTGCGCCTCGCCACCCGCGACGACGTCCCCAG
GGCCGTACGCACCCTCGCCGCCGCGTTCGCCGACTACCCCGCCACGCGCCACACCGTCGATCCGGACCGC
CACATCGAGCGGGTCACCGAGCTGCAAGAACTCTTCCTCACGCGCGTCGGGCTCGACATCGGCAAGGTGT
GGGTCGCGGACGACGGCGCCGCCGTGGCGGTCTGGACCACGCCGGAGAGCGTCGAAGCGGGGGCGGTGTT
CGCCGAGATCGGCCCGCGCATGGCCGAGTTGAGCGGTTCCCGGCTGGCCGCGCAGCAACAGATGGAAGGC
CTCCTGGCGCCGCACCGGCCCAAGGAGCCCGCGTGGTTCCTGGCCACCGTCGGAGTCTCGCCCGACCACC
AGGGCAAGGGTCTGGGCAGCGCCGTCGTGCTCCCCGGAGTGGAGGCGGCCGAGCGCGCCGGGGTGCCCGC
CTTCCTGGAGACCTCCGCGCCCCGCAACCTCCCCTTCTACGAGCGGCTCGGCTTCACCGTCACCGCCGAC
GTCGAGGTGCCCGAAGGACCGCGCACCTGGTGCATGACCCGCAAGCCCGGTGCCTGAACGCGTTAAGTCG
ACAATCAACCTCTGGATTACAAAATTTGTGAAAGATTGACTGGTATTCTTAACTATGTTGCTCCTTTTAC
GCTATGTGGATACGCTGCTTTAATGCCTTTGTATCATGCTATTGCTTCCCGTATGGCTTTCATTTTCTCC
TCCTTGTATAAATCCTGGTTGCTGTCTCTTTATGAGGAGTTGTGGCCCGTTGTCAGGCAACGTGGCGTGG
TGTGCACTGTGTTTGCTGACGCAACCCCCACTGGTTGGGGCATTGCCACCACCTGTCAGCTCCTTTCCGG
GACTTTCGCTTTCCCCCTCCCTATTGCCACGGCGGAACTCATCGCCGCCTGCCTTGCCCGCTGCTGGACA
GGGGCTCGGCTGTTGGGCACTGACAATTCCGTGGTGTTGTCGGGGAAATCATCGTCCTTTCCTTGGCTGC
TCGCCTGTGTTGCCACCTGGATTCTGCGCGGGACGTCCTTCTGCTACGTCCCTTCGGCCCTCAATCCAGC
GGACCTTCCTTCCCGCGGCCTGCTGCCGGCTCTGCGGCCTCTTCCGCGTCTTCGCCTTCGCCCTCAGACG
AGTCGGATCTCCCTTTGGGCCGCCTCCCCGCGTCGACTTTAAGACCAATGACTTACAAGGCAGCTGTAGA
TCTTAGCCACTTTTTAAAAGAAAAGGGGGGACTGGAAGGGCTAATTCACTCCCAACGAAGACAAGATCTG
CTTTTTGCTTGTACTGGGTCTCTCTGGTTAGACCAGATCTGAGCCTGGGAGCTCTCTGGCTAACTAGGGA
ACCCACTGCTTAAGCCTCAATAAAGCTTGCCTTGAGTGCTTCAAGTAGTGTGTGCCCGTCTGTTGTGTGA
CTCTGGTAACTAGAGATCCCTCAGACCCTTTTAGTCAGTGTGGAAAATCTCTAGCAGTACGTATAGTAGT
TCATGTCATCTTATTATTCAGTATTTATAACTTGCAAAGAAATGAATATCAGAGAGTGAGAGGAACTTGT
TTATTGCAGCTTATAATGGTTACAAATAAAGCAATAGCATCACAAATTTCACAAATAAAGCATTTTTTTC
ACTGCATTCTAGTTGTGGTTTGTCCAAACTCATCAATGTATCTTATCATGTCTGGCTCTAGCTATCCCGC
CCCTAACTCCGCCCATCCCGCCCCTAACTCCGCCCAGTTCCGCCCATTCTCCGCCCCATGGCTGACTAAT
TTTTTTTATTTATGCAGAGGCCGAGGCCGCCTCGGCCTCTGAGCTATTCCAGAAGTAGTGAGGAGGCTTT
TTTGGAGGCCTAGGGACGTACCCAATTCGCCCTATAGTGAGTCGTATTACGCGCGCTCACTGGCCGTCGT
TTTACAACGTCGTGACTGGGAAAACCCTGGCGTTACCCAACTTAATCGCCTTGCAGCACATCCCCCTTTC
GCCAGCTGGCGTAATAGCGAAGAGGCCCGCACCGATCGCCCTTCCCAACAGTTGCGCAGCCTGAATGGCG
AATGGG
[124 nt withheld, positions 3367-3490]
C
[91 nt withheld, positions 3492-3582]
A
[49 nt withheld, positions 3584-3632]
CCTTTGACGTTGGAGTCCACGTTCTTT
[37 nt withheld, positions 3660-3696]
ACCCTATCTCGGTCTATTCTTTTGATTTATAAGGGATTTTGCCGATTTCGGCCTATTGGTTAAAAAATGA
GCTGATTTAACAAAAATTTAACGCGAATTTTAACAAAATATTAACGCTTACAATTTAGGTGGCACTTTTC
GGGGAAATGTGCGCGGAACCCCTATTTGTTTATTTTTCTAAATACATTCAAATATGTATCCGCTCATGAG
ACAATAACCCTGATAAATGCTTCAATAATATTGAAAAAGGAAGAGTATGAGTATTCAACATTTCCGTGTC
GCCCTTATTCCCTTTTTTGCGGCATTTTGCCTTCCTGTTTTTGCTCACCCAGAAACGCTGGTGAAAGTAA
AAGATGCTGAAGATCAGTTGGGTGCACGAGTGGGTTACATCGAACTGGATCTCAACAGCGGTAAGATCCT
TGAGAGTTTTCGCCCCGAAGAACGTTTTCCAATGATGAGCACTTTTAAAGTTCTGCTATGTGGCGCGGTA
TTATCCCGTATTGACGCCGGGCAAGAGCAACTCGGTCGCCGCATACACTATTCTCAGAATGACTTGGTTG
AGTACTCACCAGTCACAGAAAAGCATCTTACGGATGGCATGACAGTAAGAGAATTATGCAGTGCTGCCAT
AACCATGAGTGATAACACTGCGGCCAACTTACTTCTGACAACGATCGGAGGACCGAAGGAGCTAACCGCT
TTTTTGCACAACATGGGGGATCATGTAACTCGCCTTGATCGTTGGGAACCGGAGCTGAATGAAGCCATAC
CAAACGACGAGCGTGACACCACGATGCCTGTAGCAATGGCAACAACGTTGCGCAAACTATTAACTGGCGA
ACTACTTACTCTAGCTTCCCGGCAACAATTAATAGACTGGATGGAGGCGGATAAAGTTGCAGGACCACTT
CTGCGCTCGGCCCTTCCGGCTGGCTGGTTTATTGCTGATAAATCTGGAGCCGGTGAGCGTGGGTCTCGCG
GTATCATTGCAGCACTGGGGCCAGATGGTAAGCCCTCCCGTATCGTAGTTATCTACACGACGGGGAGTCA
GGCAACTATGGATGAACGAAATAGACAGATCGCTGAGATAGGTGCCTCACTGATTAAGCATTGGTAACTG
TCAGACCAAGTTTACTCATATATACTTTAGATTGATTTAAAACTTCATTTTTAATTTAAAAGGATCTAGG
TGAAGATCCTTTTTGATAATCTCATGACCAAAATCCCTTAACGTGAGTTTTCGTTCCACTGAGCGTCAGA
CCCCGTAGAAAAGATCAAAGGATCTTCTTGAGATCCTTTTTTTCTGCGCGTAATCTGCTGCTTGCAAACA
AAAAAACCACCGCTACCAGCGGTGGTTTGTTTGCCGGATCAAGAGCTACCAACTCTTTTTCCGAAGGTAA
CTGGCTTCAGCAGAGCGCAGATACCAAATACTGTTCTTCTAGTGTAGCCGTAGTTAGGCCACCACTTCAA
GAACTCTGTAGCACCGCCTACATACCTCGCTCTGCTAATCCTGTTACCAGTGGCTGCTGCCAGTGGCGAT
AAGTCGTGTCTTACCGGGTTGGACTCAAGACGATAGTTACCGGATAAGGCGCAGCGGTCGGGCTGAACGG
GGGGTTCGTGCACACAGCCCAGCTTGGAGCGAACGACCTACACCGAACTGAGATACCTACAGCGTGAGCT
ATGAGAAAGCGCCACGCTTCCCGAAGGGAGAAAGGCGGACAGGTATCCGGTAAGCGGCAGGGTCGGAACA
GGAGAGCGCACGAGGGAGCTTCCAGGGGGAAACGCCTGGTATCTTTATAGTCCTGTCGGGTTTCGCCACC
TCTGACTTGAGCGTCGATTTTTGTGATGCTCGTCAGGGGGGCGGAGCCTATGGAAAAACGCCAGCAACGC
GGCCTTTTTACGGTTCCTGGCCTTTTGCTGGCCTTTTGCTCACATGTTCTTTCCTGCGTTATCCCCTGAT
TCTGTGGATAACCGTATTACCGCCTTTGAGTGAGCTGATACCGCTCGCCGCAGCCGAACGACCGAGCGCA
GCGAGTCAGTGAGCGAGGAAGCGGAAGAGCGCCCAATACGCAAACCGCCTCTCCCCGCGCGTTGGCCGAT
TCATTAATGCAGCTGGCACGACAGGTTTCCCGACTGGAAAGCGGGCAGTGAGCGCAACGCAATTAATGTG
AGTTAGCTCACTCATTAGGCACCCCAGGCTTTACACTTTATGCTTCCGGCTCGTATGTTGTGTGGAATTG
TGAGCGGATAACAATTTCACACAGGAAACAGCTATGACCATGATTACGCCAAGCGCGCAATTAACCCTCA
CTAAAGGGAACAAAAGCTGGAGCTGCAAGCTTAATGTAGTCTTATGCAATACTCTTGTAGTCTTGCAACA
TGGTAACGATGAGTTAGCAACATGCCTTACAAGGAGAGAAAAAGCACCGTGCATGCCGATTGGTGGAAGT
AAGGTGGTACGATCGTGCCTTATTAGGAAGGCAACAGACGGGTCTGACATGGATTGGACGAACCACTGAA
TTGCCGCATTGCAGAGATATTGTATTTAAGTGCCTAGCTCGATACATAAACGGGTCTCTCTGGTTAGACC
AGATCTGAGCCTGGGAGCTCTCTGGCTAACTAGGGAACCCACTGCTTAAGCCTCAATAAAGCTTGCCTTG
AGTGCTTCAAGTAGTGTGTGCCCGTCTGTTGTGTGACTCTGGTAACTAGAGATCCCTCAGACCCTTTTAG
TCAGTGTGGAAAATCTCTAGCAGTGGCGCCCGAACAGGGACTTGAAAGCGAAAGGGAAACCAGAGGAGCT
CTCTCGACGCAGGACTCGGCTTGCTGAAGCGCGCACGGCAAGAGGCGAGGGGCGGCGACTGGTGAGTACG
CCAAAAATTTTGACTAGCGGAGGCTAGAAGGAGAGAGATGGGTGCGAGAGCGTCAGTATTAAGCGGGGGA
GAATTAGATCGCGATGGGAAAAAATTCGGTTAAGGCCAGGGGGAAAGAAAAAATATAAATTAAAACATAT
AGTATGGGCAAGCAGGGAGCTAGAACGATTCGCAGTTAATCCTGGCCTGTTAGAAACATCAGAAGGCTGT
AGACAAATACTGGGACAGCTACAACCATCCCTTCAGACAGGATCAGAAGAACTTAGATCATTATATAATA
CAGTAGCAACCCTCTATTGTGTGCATCAAAGGATAGAGATAAAAGACACCAAGGAAGCTTTAGACAAGAT
AGAGGAAGAGCAAAACAAAAGTAAGACCACCGCACAGCAAGCGGCCGCTGATCTTCAGACCTGGAGGAGG
AGATATGAGGGACAATTGGAGAAGTGAATTATATAAATATAAAGTAGTAAAAATTGAACCATTAGGAGTA
GCACCCACCAAGGCAAAGAGAAGAGTGGTGCAGAGAGAAAAAAGAGCAGTGGGAATAGGAGCTTTGTTCC
TTGGGTTCTTGGGAGCAGCAGGAAGCACTATGGGCGCAGCGTCAATGACGCTGACGGTACAGGCCAGACA
ATTATTGTCTGGTATAGTGCAGCAGCAGAACAATTTGCTGAGGGCTATTGAGGCGCAACAGCATCTGTTG
CAACTCACAGTCTGGGGCATCAAGCAGCTCCAGGCAAGAATCCTGGCTGTGGAAAGATACCTAAAGGATC
AACAGCTCCTGGGGATTTGGGGTTGCTCTGGAAAACTCATTTGCACCACTGCTGTGCCTTGGAATGCTAG
TTGGAGTAATAAATCTCTGGAACAGATTTGGAATCACACGACCTGGATGGAGTGGGACAGAGAAATTAAC
AATTACACAAGCTTAATACACTCCTTAATTGAAGAATCGCAAAACCAGCAAGAAAAGAATGAACAAGAAT
TATTGGAATTAGATAAATGGGCAAGTTTGTGGAATTGGTTTAACATAACAAATTGGCTGTGGTATATAAA
ATTATTCATAATGATAGTAGGAGGCTTGGTAGGTTTAAGAATAGTTTTTGCTGTACTTTCTATAGTGAAT
AGAGTTAGGCAGGGATATTCACCATTATCGTTTCAGACCCACCTCCCAACCCCGAGGGGACCCAGAGAGG
GCCTATTTCCCATGATTCCTTCATATTTGCATATACGATACAAGGCTGTTAGAGAGATAATTAGAATTAA
TTTGACTGTAAACACAAAGATATTAGTACAAAATACGTGACGTAGAAAGTAATAATTTCTTGGGTAGTTT
GCAGTTTTAAAATTATGTTTTAAAATGGACTATCATATGCTTACCGTAACTTGAAAGTATTTCGATTTCT
TGGCTTTATATATCTTGTGGAAAGGACGAAACACCGTGACACATGGTCATTAGACTGTTTTAGAGCTAGA
AATAGCAAGTTAAAATAAGGCTAGTCCGTTATCAACTTGAAAAAGTGGCACCGAGTCGGTGCTTTTTTAA
GCTTGGCGTAACTAGATCTTGAGACAAATGGCAGTATTCATCCACAATTTTAAAAGAAAAGGGGGGATTG
GGGGGTACAGTGCAGGGGAAAGAATAGTAGACATAATAGCAACAGACATACAAACTAAAGAATTACAAAA
ACAAATTACAAAAATTCAAAATTTTCGGGTTTATTACAGGGACAGCAGAGATCCACTTTGGCGCCGGCTC
GAGGGGG
