>Addgene plasmid #75922 | MAP3K8 gRNA (BRDN0001148662) | depositor partial sequence | sequence record 143382 | Target Sequence
TGACACATGGTCATTAGACT
