>Addgene plasmid #75922 | MAP3K8 gRNA (BRDN0001148662) | addgene partial sequence | sequence record 184831 | hU6-F
TACGTGACGTAGAAAGTAATAATTTCTTGGGTAGTTTGCAGTTTTAAAATTATGTTTTAAAATGGACTAT
CATATGCTTACCGTAACTTGAAAGTATTTCGATTTCTTGGCTTTATATATCTTGTGGAAAGGACGAAACA
CCGTGACACATGGTCATTAGACTGTTTTAGAGCTAGAAATAGCAAGTTAAAATAAGGCTAGTCCGTTATC
AACTTGAAAAAGTGGCACCGAGTCGGTGCTTTTTTAAGCTTGGCGTAACTAGATCTTGAGACAAATGGCA
GTATTCATCCACAATTTTAAAAGAAAAGGGGGGATTGGGGGGTACAGTGCAGGGGAAAGAATAGTAGACA
TAATAGCAACAGACATACAAACTAAAGAATTACAAAAACAAATTACAAAAATTCAAAATTTTCGGGTTTA
TTACAGGGACAGCAGAGATCCACTTTGGCGCCGGCTCGAGGGGGCCCGGGTGCAAAGATGGATAAAGTTT
TAAACAGAGAGGAATCTTTGCAGCTAATGGACCTTCTAGGTCTTGAAAGGAGTGGGAATTGGCTCCGGTG
CCCGTCAGTG
